>Addgene plasmid #142983 | TFORF2760 | addgene full sequence | sequence record 397320 | Addgene NGS Result
TTAATGTAGTCTTATGCAATACTCTTGTAGTCTTGCAACATGGTAACGATGAGTTAGCAACATGCCTTAC
AAGGAGAGAAAAAGCACCGTGCATGCCGATTGGTGGAAGTAAGGTGGTACGATCGTGCCTTATTAGGAAG
GCAACAGACGGGTCTGACATGGATTGGACGAACCACTGAATTGCCGCATTGCAGAGATATTGTATTTAAG
TGCCTAGCTCGATACATAAACGGGTCTCTCTGGTTAGACCAGATCTGAGCCTGGGAGCTCTCTGGCTAAC
TAGGGAACCCACTGCTTAAGCCTCAATAAAGCTTGCCTTGAGTGCTTCAAGTAGTGTGTGCCCGTCTGTT
GTGTGACTCTGGTAACTAGAGATCCCTCAGACCCTTTTAGTCAGTGTGGAAAATCTCTAGCAGTGGCGCC
CGAACAGGGACTTGAAAGCGAAAGGGAAACCAGAGGAGCTCTCTCGACGCAGGACTCGGCTTGCTGAAGC
GCGCACGGCAAGAGGCGAGGGGCGGCGACTGGTGAGTACGCCAAAAATTTTGACTAGCGGAGGCTAGAAG
GAGAGAGATGGGTGCGAGAGCGTCAGTATTAAGCGGGGGAGAATTAGATCGCGATGGGAAAAAATTCGGT
TAAGGCCAGGGGGAAAGAAAAAATATAAATTAAAACATATAGTATGGGCAAGCAGGGAGCTAGAACGATT
CGCAGTTAATCCTGGCCTGTTAGAAACATCAGAAGGCTGTAGACAAATACTGGGACAGCTACAACCATCC
CTTCAGACAGGATCAGAAGAACTTAGATCATTATATAATACAGTAGCAACCCTCTATTGTGTGCATCAAA
GGATAGAGATAAAAGACACCAAGGAAGCTTTAGACAAGATAGAGGAAGAGCAAAACAAAAGTAAGACCAC
CGCACAGCAAGCGGCCGCTGATCTTCAGACCTGGAGGAGGAGATATGAGGGACAATTGGAGAAGTGAATT
ATATAAATATAAAGTAGTAAAAATTGAACCATTAGGAGTAGCACCCACCAAGGCAAAGAGAAGAGTGGTG
CAGAGAGAAAAAAGAGCAGTGGGAATAGGAGCTTTGTTCCTTGGGTTCTTGGGAGCAGCAGGAAGCACTA
TGGGCGCAGCGTCAATGACGCTGACGGTACAGGCCAGACAATTATTGTCTGGTATAGTGCAGCAGCAGAA
CAATTTGCTGAGGGCTATTGAGGCGCAACAGCATCTGTTGCAACTCACAGTCTGGGGCATCAAGCAGCTC
CAGGCAAGAATCCTGGCTGTGGAAAGATACCTAAAGGATCAACAGCTCCTGGGGATTTGGGGTTGCTCTG
GAAAACTCATTTGCACCACTGCTGTGCCTTGGAATGCTAGTTGGAGTAATAAATCTCTGGAACAGATTTG
GAATCACACGACCTGGATGGAGTGGGACAGAGAAATTAACAATTACACAAGCTTAATACACTCCTTAATT
GAAGAATCGCAAAACCAGCAAGAAAAGAATGAACAAGAATTATTGGAATTAGATAAATGGGCAAGTTTGT
GGAATTGGTTTAACATAACAAATTGGCTGTGGTATATAAAATTATTCATAATGATAGTAGGAGGCTTGGT
AGGTTTAAGAATAGTTTTTGCTGTACTTTCTATAGTGAATAGAGTTAGGCAGGGATATTCACCATTATCG
TTTCAGACCCACCTCCCAACCCCGAGGGGACCCATGCATTGCATCTCAATTAGTCAGCAACCAGGTGTGG
AAAGTCCCCAGGCTCCCCAGCAGGCAGAAGTATGCAAAGCATGCGTCTCAATTAGTCAGCAACCATAGTC
CCGCCCCTAACTCCGCCCATCCCGCCCCTAACTCCGCCCAGTTCCGCCCATTCTCCGCCCCATGGCTGAC
TAATTTTTTTTATTTATGCAGAGGCCGAGGCCGCCTCGGCCTCTGAGCTATTCCAGAAGTAGTGAGGAGG
CTTTTTTGGAGGCCTAGGCTTTTGCAAAAAGCTTTCTAGAGGTACCACCGGAGCTTACCATGACCGAGTA
CAAGCCCACGGTGCGCCTCGCCACCCGCGACGACGTCCCCAGGGCCGTACGCACCCTCGCCGCCGCGTTC
GCCGACTACCCCGCCACGCGCCACACCGTCGATCCGGACCGCCACATCGAGCGGGTCACCGAGCTGCAAG
AACTCTTCCTCACGCGCGTCGGGCTCGACATCGGCAAGGTGTGGGTCGCGGACGACGGCGCCGCCGTGGC
GGTCTGGACCACGCCGGAGAGCGTCGAAGCGGGGGCGGTGTTCGCCGAGATCGGCCCGCGCATGGCCGAG
TTGAGCGGTTCCCGGCTGGCCGCGCAGCAACAGATGGAAGGCCTCCTGGCGCCGCACCGGCCCAAGGAGC
CCGCGTGGTTCCTGGCCACCGTCGGCGTCTCGCCCGACCACCAGGGCAAGGGTCTGGGCAGCGCCGTCGT
GCTCCCCGGAGTGGAGGCGGCCGAGCGCGCCGGGGTGCCCGCCTTCCTGGAGACCTCCGCGCCCCGCAAC
CTCCCCTTCTACGAGCGGCTCGGCTTCACCGTCACCGCCGACGTCGAGGTGCCCGAAGGACCGCGCACCT
GGTGCATGACCCGCAAGCCCGGTGCCAGTTAACGAATTCTAGATCTTGAGACAAATGGCAGTATTCATCC
ACAATTTTAAAAGAAAAGGGGGGATTGGGGGGTACAGTGCAGGGGAAAGAATAGTAGACATAATAGCAAC
AGACATACAAACTAAAGAATTACAAAAACAAATTACAAAAATTCAAAATTTTCGGGTTTATTACAGGGAC
AGCAGAGATCCACTTTGGCGCCGGCTCGAGGCCTGCAGGTGCAAAGATGGATAAAGTTTTAAACAGAGAG
GAATCTTTGCAGCTAATGGACCTTCTAGGTCTTGAAAGGAGTGGGAATTGGCTCCGGTGCCCGTCAGTGG
GCAGAGCGCACATCGCCCACAGTCCCCGAGAAGTTGGGGGGAGGGGTCGGCAATTGAACCGGTGCCTAGA
GAAGGTGGCGCGGGGTAAACTGGGAAAGTGATGTCGTGTACTGGCTCCGCCTTTTTCCCGAGGGTGGGGG
AGAACCGTATATAAGTGCAGTAGTCGCCGTGAACGTTCTTTTTCGCAACGGGTTTGCCGCCAGAACACAG
GTAAGTGCCGTGTGTGGTTCCCGCGGGCCTGGCCTCTTTACGGGTTATGGCCCTTGCGTGCCTTGAATTA
CTTCCACCTGGCTGCAGTACGTGATTCTTGATCCCGAGCTTCGGGTTGGAAGTGGGTGGGAGAGTTCGAG
GCCTTGCGCTTAAGGAGCCCCTTCGCCTCGTGCTTGAGTTGAGGCCTGGCCTGGGCGCTGGGGCCGCCGC
GTGCGAATCTGGTGGCACCTTCGCGCCTGTCTCGCTGCTTTCGATAAGTCTCTAGCCATTTAAAATTTTT
GATGACCTGCTGCGACGCTTTTTTTCTGGCAAGATAGTCTTGTAAATGCGGGCCAAGATCTGCACACTGG
TATTTCGGTTTTTGGGGCCGCGGGCGGCGACGGGGCCCGTGCGTCCCAGCGCACATGTTCGGCGAGGCGG
GGCCTGCGAGCGCGGCCACCGAGAATCGGACGGGGGTAGTCTCAAGCTGGCCGGCCTGCTCTGGTGCCTG
GCCTCGCGCCGCCGTGTATCGCCCCGCCCTGGGCGGCAAGGCTGGCCCGGTCGGCACCAGTTGCGTGAGC
GGAAAGATGGCCGCTTCCCGGCCCTGCTGCAGGGAGCTCAAAATGGAGGACGCGGCGCTCGGGAGAGCGG
GCGGGTGAGTCACCCACACAAAGGAAAAGGGCCTTTCCGTCCTCAGCCGTCGCTTCATGTGACTCCACGG
AGTACCGGGCGCCGTCCAGGCACCTCGATTAGTTCTCGAGCTTTTGGAGTACGTCGTCTTTAGGTTGGGG
GGAGGGGTTTTATGCGATGGAGTTTCCCCACACTGAGTGGGTGGAGACTGAAGTTAGGCCAGCTTGGCAC
TTGATGTAATTCTCCTTGGAATTTGCCCTTTTTGAGTTTGGATCTTGGTTCATTCTCAAGCCTCAGACAG
TGGTTCAAAGTTTTTTTCTTCCATTTCAGGTGTCGTGAGGCTAGCACCGCCACCATGCACTTGGTGGCCG
GAGACAGCCCCGGTTCTGGTCCTCACCTGCCCGCAACTGCCTTCATCATTCCAGCCAGTTCGGCCACCCT
CGGCCTGCCCAGCAGTGCCCTGGATGTGTCTTGCTTTCCCCGGGAGCCAATCCATGTGGGTGCCCCGGAG
CAAGTGGCCGGCTGCGAACCAGTTTCTGCCACCGTCCTGCCGCAGCTTAGCGCCGGGCCGGCCAGCTCCA
GCACCAGCACAGTGCGGCTTCTGGAATGGACAGAGGCCGCGGCCCCGCCCCCAGGGGGCGGCCTGCGGTT
CCGGATAAGCGAGTATAAGCCGCTGAACATGGCGGGAGTGGAGCAGCCCCCGAGCCCCGAGCTGCGGCAG
GAAGGCGTGACCGAATACGAAGATGGCGGGGCCCCGGCGGGAGATGGCGAGGCGGGCCCCCAACAGGCGG
AGGACCACCCCCAGAATCCTCCAGAAGATCCCAATCAGGACCCCCCAGAGGATGATAGCACCTGTCAGTG
CCAGGCGTGCGGGCCTCACCAAGCCGCGGGTCCAGATCTTGGTTCCTCTAATGATGGCTGCCCTCAGCTG
TTCCAGGAGCGGTCAGTCATAGTGGAGAACTCCTCAGGCTCTACCAGCGCTTCTGAGCTCCTCAAACCCA
TGAAGAAGAGGAAGCGCAGGGAATACCAGAGCCCATCAGAGGAGGAGTCGGAGCCAGAGGCCATGGAGAA
GCAAGAAGAAGGAAAGGACCCAGAGGGACAACCCACTGCTAGCACCCCAGAGAGTGAGGAGTGGAGCAGC
AGCCAGCCTGCAACAGGTGAGAAGAAGGAATGCTGGTCGTGGGAGTCCTACCTAGAGGAGCAGAAGGCCA
TTACTGCTCCAGTCAGCCTCTTCCAGGACTCCCAGGCAGTCACTCACAACAAGAATGGCTTCAAACTGGG
CATGAAGTTGGAAGGCATTGACCCTCAACACCCGTCCATGTACTTCATCCTCACCGTGGCTGAGGTATGT
GGCTATCGCCTACGCCTGCACTTTGATGGGTATTCTGAGTGCCATGACTTCTGGGTCAATGCCAACTCCC
CTGACATTCACCCTGCTGGCTGGTTCGAGAAGACGGGCCACAAGCTGCAGCCTCCCAAAGGTTACAAGGA
GGAGGAGTTCAGCTGGAGCCAGTACCTGCGCAGCACAAGAGCTCAGGCTGCCCCCAAGCACCTGTTTGTG
AGCCAGAGCCACAGTCCCCCACCCCTGGGCTTCCAGGTGGGCATGAAGCTGGAGGCTGTTGACCGCATGA
ACCCGTCCCTTGTCTGCGTGGCCAGTGTGACCGATGTGGTGGACAGCCGCTTCCTGGTGCACTTTGACAA
CTGGGATGATACTTATGACTACTGGTGTGATCCCAGCAGCCCCTACATCCACCCAGTGGGCTGGTGCCAG
AAGCAAGGAAAGCCCCTCACCCCTCCACAAGACTACCCAGACCCTGATAACTTCTGTTGGGAGAAATATC
TGGAAGAAACTGGGGCCTCTGCTGTCCCCACCTGGGCCTTCAAGGTGCGACCCCCTCACAGCTTCCTGGT
CAATATGAAGCTGGAGGCTGTGGACCGCAGGAACCCAGCCCTGATTCGCGTGGCCAGCGTGGAGGATGTG
GAGGACCATCGGATAAAGATCCACTTTGATGGCTGGAGTCATGGCTATGATTTCTGGATCGACGCTGACC
ACCCAGACATCCACCCTGCCGGCTGGTGCTCCAAGACAGGACATCCCCTGCAGCCTCCTCTCGGACCCAG
AGAGCCCAGCTCTGCCTCCCCTGGGGGCTGTCCCCCTCTCAGCTATAGGAGCCTGCCCCACACTAGGACC
TCCAAATACAGCTTTCACCACCGGAAGTGCCCCACTCCTGGTTGCGACGGCTCTGGCCATGTCACAGGCA
AGTTCACAGCTCACCATTGCCTCTCAGGCTGCCCACTGGCTGAGAGGAACCAGAGCCGGCTGAAAGCGGA
GCTGTCTGACTCGGAGGCCTCAGCCCGCAAGAAGAACCTCTCAGGCTTCTCCCCAAGGAAGAAGCCTCGC
CATCACGGCCGAATTGGACGCCCTCCGAAGTATCGAAAGATTCCGCAGGAAGATTTCCAGACCCTCACGC
CCGATGTCGTGCACCAGTCCCTCTTCATGTCAGCCCTGTCGGCCCACCCTGACCGCTCACTCTCAGTGTG
CTGGGAGCAGCACTGCAAGCTCCTGCCAGGAGTAGCGGGCATCTCAGCCTCGACAGTCGCCAAGTGGACC
ATCGATGAGGTCTTCGGCTTTGTTCAGACCCTGACAGGTTGTGAGGACCAAGCACGCCTCTTCAAAGACG
AGGCAAGAATAGTCAGAGTGACCCATGTATCTGGGAAGACTCTAGTCTGGACTGTGGCCCAGCTTGGGGA
CCTTGTGTGCTCAGATCATCTTCAGGAAGGAAAAGGCATCCTGGAGACAGGAGTCCATTCACTCCTCTGC
TCTCTACCCACTCATTTGCTTGCCAAACTTAGCTTTGCCAGTGATAGTCAATATTAGTAATGAACTAGTC
CGTAACTTGAAAGTATTTCGATTTCTTGGCTTTATATATCTTGTGGAAAGGACGATGACCTGACCTAATA
GATAAGCACACGCGTTAAGTCGACAATCAACCTCTGGATTACAAAATTTGTGAAAGATTGACTGGTATTC
TTAACTATGTTGCTCCTTTTACGCTATGTGGATACGCTGCTTTAATGCCTTTGTATCATGCTATTGCTTC
CCGTATGGCTTTCATTTTCTCCTCCTTGTATAAATCCTGGTTGCTGTCTCTTTATGAGGAGTTGTGGCCC
GTTGTCAGGCAACGTGGCGTGGTGTGCACTGTGTTTGCTGACGCAACCCCCACTGGTTGGGGCATTGCCA
CCACCTGTCAGCTCCTTTCCGGGACTTTCGCTTTCCCCCTCCCTATTGCCACGGCGGAACTCATCGCCGC
CTGCCTTGCCCGCTGCTGGACAGGGGCTCGGCTGTTGGGCACTGACAATTCCGTGGTGTTGTCGGGGAAA
TCATCGTCCTTTCCTTGGCTGCTCGCCTGTGTTGCCACCTGGATTCTGCGCGGGACGTCCTTCTGCTACG
TCCCTTCGGCCCTCAATCCAGCGGACCTTCCTTCCCGCGGCCTGCTGCCGGCTCTGCGGCCTCTTCCGCG
TCTTCGCCTTCGCCCTCAGACGAGTCGGATCTCCCTTTGGGCCGCCTCCCCGCGTCGACTTTAAGACCAA
TGACTTACAAGGCAGCTGTAGATCTTAGCCACTTTTTAAAAGAAAAGGGGGGACTGGAAGGGCTAATTCA
CTCCCAACGAAGACAAGATCTGCTTTTTGCTTGTACTGGGTCTCTCTGGTTAGACCAGATCTGAGCCTGG
GAGCTCTCTGGCTAACTAGGGAACCCACTGCTTAAGCCTCAATAAAGCTTGCCTTGAGTGCTTCAAGTAG
TGTGTGCCCGTCTGTTGTGTGACTCTGGTAACTAGAGATCCCTCAGACCCTTTTAGTCAGTGTGGAAAAT
CTCTAGCAGTACGTATAGTAGTTCATGTCATCTTATTATTCAGTATTTATAACTTGCAAAGAAATGAATA
TCAGAGAGTGAGAGGAACTTGTTTATTGCAGCTTATAATGGTTACAAATAAAGCAATAGCATCACAAATT
TCACAAATAAAGCATTTTTTTCACTGCATTCTAGTTGTGGTTTGTCCAAACTCATCAATGTATCTTATCA
TGTCTGGCTCTAGCTATCCCGCCCCTAACTCCGCCCATCCCGCCCCTAACTCCGCCCAGTTCCGCCCATT
CTCCGCCCCATGGCTGACTAATTTTTTTTATTTATGCAGAGGCCGAGGCCGCCTCGGCCTCTGAGCTATT
CCAGAAGTAGTGAGGAGGCTTTTTTGGAGGCCTAGGGACGTACCCAATTCGCCCTATAGTGAGTCGTATT
ACGCGCGCTCACTGGCCGTCGTTTTACAACGTCGTGACTGGGAAAACCCTGGCGTTACCCAACTTAATCG
CCTTGCAGCACATCCCCCTTTCGCCAGCTGGCGTAATAGCGAAGAGGCCCGCACCGATCGCCCTTCCCAA
CAGTTGCGCAGCCTGAATGGCGAATGGG
[124 nt withheld, positions 8219-8342]
C
[91 nt withheld, positions 8344-8434]
A
[49 nt withheld, positions 8436-8484]
CCTTTGACGTTGGAGTCCACGTTCTTT
[37 nt withheld, positions 8512-8548]
ACCCTATCTCGGTCTATTCTTTTGATTTATAAGGGATTTTGCCGATTTCGGCCTATTGGTTAAAAAATGA
GCTGATTTAACAAAAATTTAACGCGAATTTTAACAAAATATTAACGCTTACAATTTAGGTGGCACTTTTC
GGGGAAATGTGCGCGGAACCCCTATTTGTTTATTTTTCTAAATACATTCAAATATGTATCCGCTCATGAG
ACAATAACCCTGATAAATGCTTCAATAATATTGAAAAAGGAAGAGTATGAGTATTCAACATTTCCGTGTC
GCCCTTATTCCCTTTTTTGCGGCATTTTGCCTTCCTGTTTTTGCTCACCCAGAAACGCTGGTGAAAGTAA
AAGATGCTGAAGATCAGTTGGGTGCACGAGTGGGTTACATCGAACTGGATCTCAACAGCGGTAAGATCCT
TGAGAGTTTTCGCCCCGAAGAACGTTTTCCAATGATGAGCACTTTTAAAGTTCTGCTATGTGGCGCGGTA
TTATCCCGTATTGACGCCGGGCAAGAGCAACTCGGTCGCCGCATACACTATTCTCAGAATGACTTGGTTG
AGTACTCACCAGTCACAGAAAAGCATCTTACGGATGGCATGACAGTAAGAGAATTATGCAGTGCTGCCAT
AACCATGAGTGATAACACTGCGGCCAACTTACTTCTGACAACGATCGGAGGACCGAAGGAGCTAACCGCT
TTTTTGCACAACATGGGGGATCATGTAACTCGCCTTGATCGTTGGGAACCGGAGCTGAATGAAGCCATAC
CAAACGACGAGCGTGACACCACGATGCCTGTAGCAATGGCAACAACGTTGCGCAAACTATTAACTGGCGA
ACTACTTACTCTAGCTTCCCGGCAACAATTAATAGACTGGATGGAGGCGGATAAAGTTGCAGGACCACTT
CTGCGCTCGGCCCTTCCGGCTGGCTGGTTTATTGCTGATAAATCTGGAGCCGGTGAGCGTGGGTCTCGCG
GTATCATTGCAGCACTGGGGCCAGATGGTAAGCCCTCCCGTATCGTAGTTATCTACACGACGGGGAGTCA
GGCAACTATGGATGAACGAAATAGACAGATCGCTGAGATAGGTGCCTCACTGATTAAGCATTGGTAACTG
TCAGACCAAGTTTACTCATATATACTTTAGATTGATTTAAAACTTCATTTTTAATTTAAAAGGATCTAGG
TGAAGATCCTTTTTGATAATCTCATGACCAAAATCCCTTAACGTGAGTTTTCGTTCCACTGAGCGTCAGA
CCCCGTAGAAAAGATCAAAGGATCTTCTTGAGATCCTTTTTTTCTGCGCGTAATCTGCTGCTTGCAAACA
AAAAAACCACCGCTACCAGCGGTGGTTTGTTTGCCGGATCAAGAGCTACCAACTCTTTTTCCGAAGGTAA
CTGGCTTCAGCAGAGCGCAGATACCAAATACTGTTCTTCTAGTGTAGCCGTAGTTAGGCCACCACTTCAA
GAACTCTGTAGCACCGCCTACATACCTCGCTCTGCTAATCCTGTTACCAGTGGCTGCTGCCAGTGGCGAT
AAGTCGTGTCTTACCGGGTTGGACTCAAGACGATAGTTACCGGATAAGGCGCAGCGGTCGGGCTGAACGG
GGGGTTCGTGCACACAGCCCAGCTTGGAGCGAACGACCTACACCGAACTGAGATACCTACAGCGTGAGCT
ATGAGAAAGCGCCACGCTTCCCGAAGGGAGAAAGGCGGACAGGTATCCGGTAAGCGGCAGGGTCGGAACA
GGAGAGCGCACGAGGGAGCTTCCAGGGGGAAACGCCTGGTATCTTTATAGTCCTGTCGGGTTTCGCCACC
TCTGACTTGAGCGTCGATTTTTGTGATGCTCGTCAGGGGGGCGGAGCCTATGGAAAAACGCCAGCAACGC
GGCCTTTTTACGGTTCCTGGCCTTTTGCTGGCCTTTTGCTCACATGTTCTTTCCTGCGTTATCCCCTGAT
TCTGTGGATAACCGTATTACCGCCTTTGAGTGAGCTGATACCGCTCGCCGCAGCCGAACGACCGAGCGCA
GCGAGTCAGTGAGCGAGGAAGCGGAAGAGCGCCCAATACGCAAACCGCCTCTCCCCGCGCGTTGGCCGAT
TCATTAATGCAGCTGGCACGACAGGTTTCCCGACTGGAAAGCGGGCAGTGAGCGCAACGCAATTAATGTG
AGTTAGCTCACTCATTAGGCACCCCAGGCTTTACACTTTATGCTTCCGGCTCGTATGTTGTGTGGAATTG
TGAGCGGATAACAATTTCACACAGGAAACAGCTATGACCATGATTACGCCAAGCGCGCAATTAACCCTCA
CTAAAGGGAACAAAAGCTGGAGCTGCAAGC
Features (pLannotate 1.2.2; 31 found; start..end, strand, type, name):
      5..231     +  promoter       RSV promoter: Rous sarcoma virus enhancer/promoter
    232..412     +  LTR            5' LTR (truncated): truncated 5' long terminal repeat (LTR) from HIV-1
    459..584     +  misc_feature   HIV-1 Ψ: packaging signal of human immunodeficiency virus type 1
    568..931     +  CDS            HIV-1 gag (fragment): gag protein from human immunodeficiency virus 1; gag
   1077..1310    +  misc_feature   RRE: The Rev response element (RRE) of HIV-1 allows for Rev-dependent mRNA export from the nucleus to the cytoplasm.
   1687..1713    +  CDS            Rev (fragment): human immunodeficiency virus 1 (HIV-1) Rev protein; rev; enhances nuclear export of unspliced and incompletely spliced viral mRNAs
   1720..1743    +  promoter       SV40 promoter (fragment): SV40 early promoter
   1744..1815    +  promoter       SV40 promoter (fragment): SV40 enhancer and early promoter
   1839..1974    +  rep_origin     SV40 ori: SV40 origin of replication
   2020..2616    +  CDS            PuroR (fragment): puromycin N-acetyltransferase; pac from Streptomyces; confers resistance to puromycin
   2665..2782    +  misc_feature   cPPT/CTS: central polypurine tract and central termination sequence of HIV-1
   2847..2913    +  CDS            small t antigen (fragment): SV40 (simian virus 40) small t antigen
   2920..4098    +  promoter       EF-1α promoter: strong constitutive promoter for human elongation factor EF-1α
   4115..6634    +  CDS            L3MBTL1: LMBL1_HUMAN - Also known as KIAA0681, L3MBT, L3MBTL. Experimental evidence at protein level: Swiss-Prot protein existence level 1. Polycomb group (PcG) protein that specifically recognizes and binds mono- and dimethyllysine residues on target proteins, therey acting as a 'reader' of a network of post-translational modifications. PcG proteins maintain the transcriptionally repressive state of genes: acts as a chromatin compaction factor by recognizing and binding mono- and dimethylated histone H1b/H1-4 at 'Lys-26' (H1bK26me1 and H1bK26me2) and histone H4 at 'Lys-20' (H4K20me1 and H4K20me2), lea
   6650..6703    +  promoter       U6 promoter (fragment): RNA polymerase III promoter for human U6 snRNA
   6745..7333    +  misc_feature   WPRE: woodchuck hepatitis virus posttranscriptional regulatory element
   7384..7403    +  misc_feature   cPPT/CTS (fragment): central polypurine tract and central termination sequence of HIV-1
   7405..7638    +  LTR            3' LTR (ΔU3): self-inactivating 3' long terminal repeat (LTR) from HIV-1
   7716..7837    +  polyA_signal   SV40 poly(A) signal: SV40 polyadenylation signal
   7877..8012    +  rep_origin     SV40 ori: SV40 origin of replication
   8033..8051    -  promoter       T7 promoter: promoter for bacteriophage T7 RNA polymerase
   8059..8214    +  CDS            lacZα (fragment): LacZα fragment of β-galactosidase; lacZ fragment
   8219..8647    +  rep_origin     f1 ori (sequence partly withheld): f1 bacteriophage origin of replication; arrow indicates direction of (+) strand synthesis
   8700..8804    +  promoter       AmpR promoter: bla
   8805..9665    +  CDS            AmpR: β-lactamase; bla; confers resistance to ampicillin, carbenicillin, and related antibiotics
   9836..10424   +  rep_origin     ori: high-copy-number ColE1/pMB1/pBR322/pUC origin of replication
  10607..10699   +  CDS            lacI (fragment): lac repressor; lacI; The lac repressor binds to the lac operator to inhibit transcription in E. coli. This inhibition can be relieved by adding lactose or isopropyl-β-D-thiogalactopyranoside (IPTG).
  10712..10733   +  protein_bind   CAP binding site: CAP binding activates transcription in the presence of cAMP. E. coli catabolite activator protein
  10748..10778   +  promoter       lac promoter: promoter for the E. coli lac operon
  10782..10804   +  protein_bind   lac operator (fragment): The lac repressor binds to the lac operator to inhibit transcription in E. coli. This inhibition can be relieved by adding lactose or isopropyl-β-D-thiogalactopyranoside (IPTG). lac repressor encoded by lacI
  10847..10865   +  promoter       T3 promoter: promoter for bacteriophage T3 RNA polymerase
