[The description below was written by a language model from this plasmid's Addgene catalogue record and pLannotate feature annotations shown in this document.]
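Description:
TFORF2760 is a third-generation-style, self-inactivating lentiviral expression plasmid built on the pLX_TRC317 backbone and carrying the human L3MBTL1 open reading frame. It belongs to a barcoded collection of transcription factor ORFs. It is maintained in E. coli through a high-copy ColE1/pUC-type origin with ampicillin resistance (AmpR). An f1 origin and remnants of lac and T7/T3 cloning-vector sequence are also annotated in the bacterial portion. The depositor notes that the plasmid may recombine, as is common for LTR-containing vectors.

The viral transfer cassette begins with an RSV promoter fused to a truncated HIV-1 5' LTR, which allows Tat-independent transcription of the genomic RNA in packaging cells. It is followed by the Ψ packaging signal with a gag fragment, the Rev response element and a cPPT/CTS, and it ends at a ΔU3 3' LTR with a downstream SV40 polyadenylation signal.

Two expression units sit inside this cassette. An SV40 early promoter drives puromycin N-acetyltransferase for selection of transduced mammalian cells. A full EF-1α promoter drives the roughly 2.5 kb L3MBTL1 coding sequence, which encodes a Polycomb group protein that reads mono- and dimethyllysine marks on histones and promotes chromatin compaction. A WPRE downstream of the ORF enhances transcript stability and expression. No epitope tag or fluorescent reporter is annotated.

According to the record, each vector in the collection carries a unique 24-bp barcode, although the barcode is not annotated in the feature table. The barcode lets the overexpressed factor be identified by sequencing in pooled screens, such as those testing which factors drive directed differentiation.
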