Addgene plasmid #142983: TFORF2760
Purpose: Lentiviral vector for overexpressing transcription factor ORFs with unique 24-bp barcodes. Barcodes facilitate identification of transcription factors in pooled screens.
Depositing lab: Feng Zhang. Depositing organization: Broad Institute. Publication: A transcription factor atlas of directed differentiation. Joung J, Ma S, Tay T, Geiger-Schuller KR, Kirchgatterer PC, Verdine VK, Guo B, Arias-Garcia MA, Allen WE, Singh A, Kuksenko O, Abudayyeh OO, Gootenberg JS, Fu Z, Macrae RK, Buenrostro JD, Regev A, Zhang F. Cell. 2023 Jan 5;186(1):209-229.e26. doi: 10.1016/j.cell.2022.11.026. PubMed 36608654.
Backbone
  Vector backbone: pLX_TRC317
  Backbone manufacturer: Broad Institute Genetic Perturbation Platform
  Backbone size w/o insert (bp): 8264
  Vector type: Mammalian Expression, Lentiviral
  Selectable markers: Puromycin
Growth in bacteria
  Bacterial resistance: Ampicillin, 100 μg/mL
  Growth temperature: 37°C
  Growth strain: NEB Stable
  Copy number: High Copy
Gene/Insert
  Gene/Insert name: L3MBTL1
  Species: H. sapiens (human)
  Insert size (bp): 2624
  Entrez Gene: L3MBTL1 (a.k.a. H-L(3)MBT, L3MBTL, ZC2HC3, dJ138B7.3)
  Promoter: EF1a
  Cloning method: Unknown
  Sequencing primers: 5′ GGGTGGAGACTGAAGTTAGGCCAG; 3′ CACATAGCGTAAAAGGAGCAACATAG
Terms and licenses: Academic/Nonprofit Terms; Industry Terms: Not Available to Industry
Depositor comments: NM_032107,ENST00000427442,ENST00000418998 . The transcription factor ORF portion of this plasmid was synthesized by Genewiz. Please test multiple small colonies in case of plasmid recombination. To make this collection available in a timely manner, a portion of this collection was not fully sequenced by Addgene. If an Addgene verified full plasmid sequence is not available, please contact us prior to placing an order to request the full sequence.
How to cite: TFORF2760 was a gift from Feng Zhang (Addgene plasmid # 142983 ; http://n2t.net/addgene:142983 ; RRID:Addgene_142983)
