>Addgene plasmid #142983 | TFORF2760 | depositor partial sequence | sequence record 281087 | Insert
ACCGCCACCATGCACTTGGTGGCCGGAGACAGCCCCGGTTCTGGTCCTCACCTGCCCGCAACTGCCTTCA
TCATTCCAGCCAGTTCGGCCACCCTCGGCCTGCCCAGCAGTGCCCTGGATGTGTCTTGCTTTCCCCGGGA
GCCAATCCATGTGGGTGCCCCGGAGCAAGTGGCCGGCTGCGAACCAGTTTCTGCCACCGTCCTGCCGCAG
CTTAGCGCCGGGCCGGCCAGCTCCAGCACCAGCACAGTGCGGCTTCTGGAATGGACAGAGGCCGCGGCCC
CGCCCCCAGGGGGCGGCCTGCGGTTCCGGATAAGCGAGTATAAGCCGCTGAACATGGCGGGAGTGGAGCA
GCCCCCGAGCCCCGAGCTGCGGCAGGAAGGCGTGACCGAATACGAAGATGGCGGGGCCCCGGCGGGAGAT
GGCGAGGCGGGCCCCCAACAGGCGGAGGACCACCCCCAGAATCCTCCAGAAGATCCCAATCAGGACCCCC
CAGAGGATGATAGCACCTGTCAGTGCCAGGCGTGCGGGCCTCACCAAGCCGCGGGTCCAGATCTTGGTTC
CTCTAATGATGGCTGCCCTCAGCTGTTCCAGGAGCGGTCAGTCATAGTGGAGAACTCCTCAGGCTCTACC
AGCGCTTCTGAGCTCCTCAAACCCATGAAGAAGAGGAAGCGCAGGGAATACCAGAGCCCATCAGAGGAGG
AGTCGGAGCCAGAGGCCATGGAGAAGCAAGAAGAAGGAAAGGACCCAGAGGGACAACCCACTGCTAGCAC
CCCAGAGAGTGAGGAGTGGAGCAGCAGCCAGCCTGCAACAGGTGAGAAGAAGGAATGCTGGTCGTGGGAG
TCCTACCTAGAGGAGCAGAAGGCCATTACTGCTCCAGTCAGCCTCTTCCAGGACTCCCAGGCAGTCACTC
ACAACAAGAATGGCTTCAAACTGGGCATGAAGTTGGAAGGCATTGACCCTCAACACCCGTCCATGTACTT
CATCCTCACCGTGGCTGAGGTATGTGGCTATCGCCTACGCCTGCACTTTGATGGGTATTCTGAGTGCCAT
GACTTCTGGGTCAATGCCAACTCCCCTGACATTCACCCTGCTGGCTGGTTCGAGAAGACGGGCCACAAGC
TGCAGCCTCCCAAAGGTTACAAGGAGGAGGAGTTCAGCTGGAGCCAGTACCTGCGCAGCACAAGAGCTCA
GGCTGCCCCCAAGCACCTGTTTGTGAGCCAGAGCCACAGTCCCCCACCCCTGGGCTTCCAGGTGGGCATG
AAGCTGGAGGCTGTTGACCGCATGAACCCGTCCCTTGTCTGCGTGGCCAGTGTGACCGATGTGGTGGACA
GCCGCTTCCTGGTGCACTTTGACAACTGGGATGATACTTATGACTACTGGTGTGATCCCAGCAGCCCCTA
CATCCACCCAGTGGGCTGGTGCCAGAAGCAAGGAAAGCCCCTCACCCCTCCACAAGACTACCCAGACCCT
GATAACTTCTGTTGGGAGAAATATCTGGAAGAAACTGGGGCCTCTGCTGTCCCCACCTGGGCCTTCAAGG
TGCGACCCCCTCACAGCTTCCTGGTCAATATGAAGCTGGAGGCTGTGGACCGCAGGAACCCAGCCCTGAT
TCGCGTGGCCAGCGTGGAGGATGTGGAGGACCATCGGATAAAGATCCACTTTGATGGCTGGAGTCATGGC
TATGATTTCTGGATCGACGCTGACCACCCAGACATCCACCCTGCCGGCTGGTGCTCCAAGACAGGACATC
CCCTGCAGCCTCCTCTCGGACCCAGAGAGCCCAGCTCTGCCTCCCCTGGGGGCTGTCCCCCTCTCAGCTA
TAGGAGCCTGCCCCACACTAGGACCTCCAAATACAGCTTTCACCACCGGAAGTGCCCCACTCCTGGTTGC
GACGGCTCTGGCCATGTCACAGGCAAGTTCACAGCTCACCATTGCCTCTCAGGCTGCCCACTGGCTGAGA
GGAACCAGAGCCGGCTGAAAGCGGAGCTGTCTGACTCGGAGGCCTCAGCCCGCAAGAAGAACCTCTCAGG
CTTCTCCCCAAGGAAGAAGCCTCGCCATCACGGCCGAATTGGACGCCCTCCGAAGTATCGAAAGATTCCG
CAGGAAGATTTCCAGACCCTCACGCCCGATGTCGTGCACCAGTCCCTCTTCATGTCAGCCCTGTCGGCCC
ACCCTGACCGCTCACTCTCAGTGTGCTGGGAGCAGCACTGCAAGCTCCTGCCAGGAGTAGCGGGCATCTC
AGCCTCGACAGTCGCCAAGTGGACCATCGATGAGGTCTTCGGCTTTGTTCAGACCCTGACAGGTTGTGAG
GACCAAGCACGCCTCTTCAAAGACGAGGCAAGAATAGTCAGAGTGACCCATGTATCTGGGAAGACTCTAG
TCTGGACTGTGGCCCAGCTTGGGGACCTTGTGTGCTCAGATCATCTTCAGGAAGGAAAAGGCATCCTGGA
GACAGGAGTCCATTCACTCCTCTGCTCTCTACCCACTCATTTGCTTGCCAAACTTAGCTTTGCCAGTGAT
AGTCAATATTAGTAATGAACTAGTCCGTAACTTGAAAGTATTTCGATTTCTTGGCTTTATATATCTTGTG
GAAAGGACGATGACCTGACCTAATAGATAAGCAC
