>Addgene plasmid #142983 | TFORF2760 | depositor partial sequence | sequence record 281088 | Barcode
TGACCTGACCTAATAGATAAGCAC
